>Addgene plasmid #108144 | NES-iRFP-P4Mx1 | depositor full sequence | sequence record 203963 | NES-iRFP-P4Mx1 sequence 5328 bps
TAGTTATTAATAGTAATCAATTACGGGGTCATTAGTTCATAGCCCATATATGGAGTTCCGCGTTACATAA
CTTACGGTAAATGGCCCGCCTGGCTGACCGCCCAACGACCCCCGCCCATTGACGTCAATAATGACGTATG
TTCCCATAGTAACGCCAATAGGGACTTTCCATTGACGTCAATGGGTGGAGTATTTACGGTAAACTGCCCA
CTTGGCAGTACATCAAGTGTATCATATGCCAAGTACGCCCCCTATTGACGTCAATGACGGTAAATGGCCC
GCCTGGCATTATGCCCAGTACATGACCTTATGGGACTTTCCTACTTGGCAGTACATCTACGTATTAGTCA
TCGCTATTACCATGGTGATGCGGTTTTGGCAGTACATCAATGGGCGTGGATAGCGGTTTGACTCACGGGG
ATTTCCAAGTCTCCACCCCATTGACGTCAATGGGAGTTTGTTTTGGCACCAAAATCAACGGGACTTTCCA
AAATGTCGTAACAACTCCGCCCCATTGACGCAAATGGGCGGTAGGCGTGTACGGTGGGAGGTCTATATAA
GCAGAGCTGGTTTAGTGAACCGTCAGATCCGCTAGCCACCATGGCTCTGCAGAAAAAGTTGGAAGAGCTT
GAGCTGGATGAGGCACCGGTCGCCACCATGGCGGAAGGATCCGTCGCCAGGCAGCCTGACCTCTTGACCT
GCGACGATGAGCCGATCCATATCCCCGGTGCCATCCAACCGCATGGACTGCTGCTCGCCCTCGCCGCCGA
CATGACGATCGTTGCCGGCAGCGACAACCTTCCCGAACTCACCGGACTGGCGATCGGCGCCCTGATCGGC
CGCTCTGCGGCCGATGTCTTCGACTCGGAGACGCACAACCGTCTGACGATCGCCTTGGCCGAGCCCGGGG
CGGCCGTCGGAGCACCGATCACTGTCGGCTTCACGATGCGAAAGGACGCAGGCTTCATCGGCTCCTGGCA
TCGCCATGATCAGCTCATCTTCCTCGAGCTCGAGCCTCCCCAGCGGGACGTCGCCGAGCCGCAGGCGTTC
TTCCGCCGCACCAACAGCGCCATCCGCCGCCTGCAGGCCGCCGAAACCTTGGAAAGCGCCTGCGCCGCCG
CGGCGCAAGAGGTGCGGAAGATTACCGGCTTCGATCGGGTGATGATCTATCGCTTCGCCTCCGACTTCAG
CGGCGAAGTGATCGCAGAGGATCGGTGCGCCGAGGTCGAGTCAAAACTAGGCCTGCACTATCCTGCCTCA
ACCGTGCCGGCGCAGGCCCGTCGGCTCTATACCATCAACCCGGTACGGATCATTCCCGATATCAATTATC
GGCCGGTGCCGGTCACCCCAGACCTCAATCCGGTCACCGGGCGGCCGATTGATCTTAGCTTCGCCATCCT
GCGCAGCGTCTCGCCCGTCCATCTGGAATTCATGCGCAACATAGGCATGCACGGCACGATGTCGATCTCG
ATTTTGCGCGGCGAGCGACTGTGGGGATTGATCGTTTGCCATCACCGAACGCCGTACTACGTCGATCTCG
ATGGCCGCCAAGCCTGCGAGCTAGTCGCCCAGGTTCTGGCCTGGCAGATCGGCGTGATGGAAGAGTCCGG
ACTCAGATCTCGAGCTCAAGCTTCGAATTCTGCAGTCGACGGTGGTAGTGCTTCCGGACTCAGATCCACG
GCAAGCACGGAAAACTTTAAAAATGTTAAAGAAAAATATCAGCAAATGCGAGGTGATGCTTTAAAAACAG
AAATCCTGGCTGATTTCAAGGATAAACTGGCTGAAGCTACCGATGAACAGAGCCTTAAGCAAATTGTTGC
TGAATTGAAAAGTAAAGATGAATATAGAATTTTGGCTAAGGGGCAAGGGTTAACAACCCAGCTTTTAGGG
TTAAAGACAAGTTCAGTGTCTTCATTTGAGAAAATGGTTGAGGAAACAAGAGAAAGTATTAAGTCTCAAG
AAAGACAAACCATTAAGATAAAATAAGGATCCACCGGATCTAGATAACTGATCATAATCAGCCATACCAC
ATTTGTAGAGGTTTTACTTGCTTTAAAAAACCTCCCACACCTCCCCCTGAACCTGAAACATAAAATGAAT
GCAATTGTTGTTGTTAACTTGTTTATTGCAGCTTATAATGGTTACAAATAAAGCAATAGCATCACAAATT
TCACAAATAAAGCATTTTTTTCACTGCATTCTAGTTGTGGTTTGTCCAAACTCATCAATGTATCTTAACG
CGTAAATTGTAAGCGTTAATATTTTGTTAAAATTCGCGTTAAATTTTTGTTAAATCAGCTCATTTTTTAA
CCAATAGGCCGAAATCGGCAAAATCCCTTATAAATCAAAAGAATAGACCGAGATAGGGT
[37 nt withheld, positions 2370-2406]
AAAGAACGTGGACTCCAACGTCAAAGG
[49 nt withheld, positions 2434-2482]
T
[91 nt withheld, positions 2484-2574]
G
[124 nt withheld, positions 2576-2699]
CAGGTGGCACTTTTCGGGGAAATGTGCGCGGAACCCCTATTTGTTTATTTTTCTAAATACATTCAAATAT
GTATCCGCTCATGAGACAATAACCCTGATAAATGCTTCAATAATATTGAAAAAGGAAGAGTCCTGAGGCG
GAAAGAACCAGCTGTGGAATGTGTGTCAGTTAGGGTGTGGAAAGTCCCCAGGCTCCCCAGCAGGCAGAAG
TATGCAAAGCATGCATCTCAATTAGTCAGCAACCAGGTGTGGAAAGTCCCCAGGCTCCCCAGCAGGCAGA
AGTATGCAAAGCATGCATCTCAATTAGTCAGCAACCATAGTCCCGCCCCTAACTCCGCCCATCCCGCCCC
TAACTCCGCCCAGTTCCGCCCATTCTCCGCCCCATGGCTGACTAATTTTTTTTATTTATGCAGAGGCCGA
GGCCGCCTCGGCCTCTGAGCTATTCCAGAAGTAGTGAGGAGGCTTTTTTGGAGGCCTAGGCTTTTGCAAA
GATCGATCAAGAGACAGGATGAGGATCGTTTCGCATGATTGAACAAGATGGATTGCACGCAGGTTCTCCG
GCCGCTTGGGTGGAGAGGCTATTCGGCTATGACTGGGCACAACAGACAATCGGCTGCTCTGATGCCGCCG
TGTTCCGGCTGTCAGCGCAGGGGCGCCCGGTTCTTTTTGTCAAGACCGACCTGTCCGGTGCCCTGAATGA
ACTGCAAGACGAGGCAGCGCGGCTATCGTGGCTGGCCACGACGGGCGTTCCTTGCGCAGCTGTGCTCGAC
GTTGTCACTGAAGCGGGAAGGGACTGGCTGCTATTGGGCGAAGTGCCGGGGCAGGATCTCCTGTCATCTC
ACCTTGCTCCTGCCGAGAAAGTATCCATCATGGCTGATGCAATGCGGCGGCTGCATACGCTTGATCCGGC
TACCTGCCCATTCGACCACCAAGCGAAACATCGCATCGAGCGAGCACGTACTCGGATGGAAGCCGGTCTT
GTCGATCAGGATGATCTGGACGAAGAGCATCAGGGGCTCGCGCCAGCCGAACTGTTCGCCAGGCTCAAGG
CGAGCATGCCCGACGGCGAGGATCTCGTCGTGACCCATGGCGATGCCTGCTTGCCGAATATCATGGTGGA
AAATGGCCGCTTTTCTGGATTCATCGACTGTGGCCGGCTGGGTGTGGCGGACCGCTATCAGGACATAGCG
TTGGCTACCCGTGATATTGCTGAAGAGCTTGGCGGCGAATGGGCTGACCGCTTCCTCGTGCTTTACGGTA
TCGCCGCTCCCGATTCGCAGCGCATCGCCTTCTATCGCCTTCTTGACGAGTTCTTCTGAGCGGGACTCTG
GGGTTCGAAATGACCGACCAAGCGACGCCCAACCTGCCATCACGAGATTTCGATTCCACCGCCGCCTTCT
ATGAAAGGTTGGGCTTCGGAATCGTTTTCCGGGACGCCGGCTGGATGATCCTCCAGCGCGGGGATCTCAT
GCTGGAGTTCTTCGCCCACCCTAGGGGGAGGCTAACTGAAACACGGAAGGAGACAATACCGGAAGGAACC
CGCGCTATGACGGCAATAAAAAGACAGAATAAAACGCACGGTGTTGGGTCGTTTGTTCATAAACGCGGGG
TTCGGTCCCAGGGCTGGCACTCTGTCGATACCCCACCGAGACCCCATTGGGGCCAATACGCCCGCGTTTC
TTCCTTTTCCCCACCCCACCCCCCAAGTTCGGGTGAAGGCCCAGGGCTCGCAGCCAACGTCGGGGCGGCA
GGCCCTGCCATAGCCTCAGGTTACTCATATATACTTTAGATTGATTTAAAACTTCATTTTTAATTTAAAA
GGATCTAGGTGAAGATCCTTTTTGATAATCTCATGACCAAAATCCCTTAACGTGAGTTTTCGTTCCACTG
AGCGTCAGACCCCGTAGAAAAGATCAAAGGATCTTCTTGAGATCCTTTTTTTCTGCGCGTAATCTGCTGC
TTGCAAACAAAAAAACCACCGCTACCAGCGGTGGTTTGTTTGCCGGATCAAGAGCTACCAACTCTTTTTC
CGAAGGTAACTGGCTTCAGCAGAGCGCAGATACCAAATACTGTCCTTCTAGTGTAGCCGTAGTTAGGCCA
CCACTTCAAGAACTCTGTAGCACCGCCTACATACCTCGCTCTGCTAATCCTGTTACCAGTGGCTGCTGCC
AGTGGCGATAAGTCGTGTCTTACCGGGTTGGACTCAAGACGATAGTTACCGGATAAGGCGCAGCGGTCGG
GCTGAACGGGGGGTTCGTGCACACAGCCCAGCTTGGAGCGAACGACCTACACCGAACTGAGATACCTACA
GCGTGAGCTATGAGAAAGCGCCACGCTTCCCGAAGGGAGAAAGGCGGACAGGTATCCGGTAAGCGGCAGG
GTCGGAACAGGAGAGCGCACGAGGGAGCTTCCAGGGGGAAACGCCTGGTATCTTTATAGTCCTGTCGGGT
TTCGCCACCTCTGACTTGAGCGTCGATTTTTGTGATGCTCGTCAGGGGGGCGGAGCCTATGGAAAAACGC
CAGCAACGCGGCCTTTTTACGGTTCCTGGCCTTTTGCTGGCCTTTTGCTCACATGTTCTTTCCTGCGTTA
TCCCCTGATTCTGTGGATAACCGTATTACCGCCATGCAT
Features (pLannotate 1.2.2; 15 found; start..end, strand, type, name):
     61..364     +  enhancer       CMV enhancer: human cytomegalovirus immediate early enhancer
    365..568     +  promoter       CMV promoter: human cytomegalovirus (CMV) immediate early promoter
    658..1605    +  CDS            iRFP713: iRFP713 is a basic (constitutively fluorescent) near ir fluorescent protein published in 2011, derived from Rhodopseudomonas palustris. It has low acid sensitivity. It requires the cofactor biliverdin for fluorescence.
   1606..1653    +  misc_feature   MCS (fragment): multiple cloning site
   1678..1983    +  CDS            P4M: high-affinity phosphatidylinositol 4-phosphate binding module of SidM (DrrA) from Legionella pneumophila (Hammond et al., 2014)
   2009..2093    +  CDS            large T antigen (fragment): large T antigen from SV40 (simian virus 40)
   2116..2237    +  polyA_signal   SV40 poly(A) signal: SV40 polyadenylation signal
   2271..2699    -  rep_origin     f1 ori (sequence partly withheld): f1 bacteriophage origin of replication; arrow indicates direction of (+) strand synthesis
   2726..2830    +  promoter       AmpR promoter: bla
   2832..3189    +  promoter       SV40 promoter: SV40 enhancer and early promoter
   3224..4018    +  CDS            NeoR/KanR: aminoglycoside phosphotransferase from Tn5; aph(3')-II (or nptII); confers resistance to neomycin, kanamycin, and G418 (Geneticin®)
   4039..4191    +  CDS            ble (fragment): BLE_KLEPN - Experimental evidence at protein level: Swiss-Prot protein existence level 1. Binding protein with a strong affinity to the bleomycin family of antibiotics. Binds to CL990; an antimitotic-antibiotic compound. From Klebsiella pneumoniae.
   4250..4297    +  polyA_signal   HSV TK poly(A) signal: herpes simplex virus thymidine kinase polyadenylation signal (Cole and Stacy, 1985)
   4388..4404    -  polyA_signal   bGH poly(A) signal (fragment): bovine growth hormone polyadenylation signal
   4626..5214    +  rep_origin     ori: high-copy-number ColE1/pMB1/pBR322/pUC origin of replication
