>Addgene plasmid #108144 | NES-iRFP-P4Mx1 | addgene full sequence | sequence record 207870 | Addgene NGS Result
TATTAATAGTAATCAATTACGGGGTCATTAGTTCATAGCCCATATATGGAGTTCCGCGTTACATAACTTA
CGGTAAATGGCCCGCCTGGCTGACCGCCCAACGACCCCCGCCCATTGACGTCAATAATGACGTATGTTCC
CATAGTAACGCCAATAGGGACTTTCCATTGACGTCAATGGGTGGAGTATTTACGGTAAACTGCCCACTTG
GCAGTACATCAAGTGTATCATATGCCAAGTACGCCCCCTATTGACGTCAATGACGGTAAATGGCCCGCCT
GGCATTATGCCCAGTACATGACCTTATGGGACTTTCCTACTTGGCAGTACATCTACGTATTAGTCATCGC
TATTACCATGGTGATGCGGTTTTGGCAGTACATCAATGGGCGTGGATAGCGGTTTGACTCACGGGGATTT
CCAAGTCTCCACCCCATTGACGTCAATGGGAGTTTGTTTTGGCACCAAAATCAACGGGACTTTCCAAAAT
GTCGTAACAACTCCGCCCCATTGACGCAAATGGGCGGTAGGCGTGTACGGTGGGAGGTCTATATAAGCAG
AGCTGGTTTAGTGAACCGTCAGATCCGCTAGCCACCATGGCTCTGCAGAAAAAGTTGGAAGAGCTTGAGC
TGGATGAGGCACCGGTCGCCACCATGGCGGAAGGATCCGTCGCCAGGCAGCCTGACCTCTTGACCTGCGA
CGATGAGCCGATCCATATCCCCGGTGCCATCCAACCGCATGGACTGCTGCTCGCCCTCGCCGCCGACATG
ACGATCGTTGCCGGCAGCGACAACCTTCCCGAACTCACCGGACTGGCGATCGGCGCCCTGATCGGCCGCT
CTGCGGCCGATGTCTTCGACTCGGAGACGCACAACCGTCTGACGATCGCCTTGGCCGAGCCCGGGGCGGC
CGTCGGAGCACCGATCACTGTCGGCTTCACGATGCGAAAGGACGCAGGCTTCATCGGCTCCTGGCATCGC
CATGATCAGCTCATCTTCCTCGAGCTCGAGCCTCCCCAGCGGGACGTCGCCGAGCCGCAGGCGTTCTTCC
GCCGCACCAACAGCGCCATCCGCCGCCTGCAGGCCGCCGAAACCTTGGAAAGCGCCTGCGCCGCCGCGGC
GCAAGAGGTGCGGAAGATTACCGGCTTCGATCGGGTGATGATCTATCGCTTCGCCTCCGACTTCAGCGGC
GAAGTGATCGCAGAGGATCGGTGCGCCGAGGTCGAGTCAAAACTAGGCCTGCACTATCCTGCCTCAACCG
TGCCGGCGCAGGCCCGTCGGCTCTATACCATCAACCCGGTACGGATCATTCCCGATATCAATTATCGGCC
GGTGCCGGTCACCCCAGACCTCAATCCGGTCACCGGGCGGCCGATTGATCTTAGCTTCGCCATCCTGCGC
AGCGTCTCGCCCGTCCATCTGGAATTCATGCGCAACATAGGCATGCACGGCACGATGTCGATCTCGATTT
TGCGCGGCGAGCGACTGTGGGGATTGATCGTTTGCCATCACCGAACGCCGTACTACGTCGATCTCGATGG
CCGCCAAGCCTGCGAGCTAGTCGCCCAGGTTCTGGCCTGGCAGATCGGCGTGATGGAAGAGTCCGGACTC
AGATCTCGAGCTCAAGCTTCGAATTCTGCAGTCGACGGTGGTAGTGCTTCCGGACTCAGATCCACGGCAA
GCACGGAAAACTTTAAAAATGTTAAAGAAAAATATCAGCAAATGCGAGGTGATGCTTTAAAAACAGAAAT
CCTGGCTGATTTCAAGGATAAACTGGCTGAAGCTACCGATGAACAGAGCCTTAAGCAAATTGTTGCTGAA
TTGAAAAGTAAAGATGAATATAGAATTTTGGCTAAGGGGCAAGGGTTAACAACCCAGCTTTTAGGGTTAA
AGACAAGTTCAGTGTCTTCATTTGAGAAAATGGTTGAGGAAACAAGAGAAAGTATTAAGTCTCAAGAAAG
ACAAACCATTAAGATAAAATAAGGATCCACCGGATCTAGATAACTGATCATAATCAGCCATACCACATTT
GTAGAGGTTTTACTTGCTTTAAAAAACCTCCCACACCTCCCCCTGAACCTGAAACATAAAATGAATGCAA
TTGTTGTTGTTAACTTGTTTATTGCAGCTTATAATGGTTACAAATAAAGCAATAGCATCACAAATTTCAC
AAATAAAGCATTTTTTTCACTGCATTCTAGTTGTGGTTTGTCCAAACTCATCAATGTATCTTAACGCGTA
AATTGTAAGCGTTAATATTTTGTTAAAATTCGCGTTAAATTTTTGTTAAATCAGCTCATTTTTTAACCAA
TAGGCCGAAATCGGCAAAATCCCTTATAAATCAAAAGAATAGACCGAGATAGGGT
[37 nt withheld, positions 2366-2402]
AAAGAACGTGGACTCCAACGTCAAAGG
[49 nt withheld, positions 2430-2478]
T
[91 nt withheld, positions 2480-2570]
G
[124 nt withheld, positions 2572-2695]
CAGGTGGCACTTTTCGGGGAAATGTGCGCGGAACCCCTATTTGTTTATTTTTCTAAATACATTCAAATAT
GTATCCGCTCATGAGACAATAACCCTGATAAATGCTTCAATAATATTGAAAAAGGAAGAGTCCTGAGGCG
GAAAGAACCAGCTGTGGAATGTGTGTCAGTTAGGGTGTGGAAAGTCCCCAGGCTCCCCAGCAGGCAGAAG
TATGCAAAGCATGCATCTCAATTAGTCAGCAACCAGGTGTGGAAAGTCCCCAGGCTCCCCAGCAGGCAGA
AGTATGCAAAGCATGCATCTCAATTAGTCAGCAACCATAGTCCCGCCCCTAACTCCGCCCATCCCGCCCC
TAACTCCGCCCAGTTCCGCCCATTCTCCGCCCCATGGCTGACTAATTTTTTTTATTTATGCAGAGGCCGA
GGCCGCCTCGGCCTCTGAGCTATTCCAGAAGTAGTGAGGAGGCTTTTTTGGAGGCCTAGGCTTTTGCAAA
GATCGATCAAGAGACAGGATGAGGATCGTTTCGCATGATTGAACAAGATGGATTGCACGCAGGTTCTCCG
GCCGCTTGGGTGGAGAGGCTATTCGGCTATGACTGGGCACAACAGACAATCGGCTGCTCTGATGCCGCCG
TGTTCCGGCTGTCAGCGCAGGGGCGCCCGGTTCTTTTTGTCAAGACCGACCTGTCCGGTGCCCTGAATGA
ACTGCAAGACGAGGCAGCGCGGCTATCGTGGCTGGCCACGACGGGCGTTCCTTGCGCAGCTGTGCTCGAC
GTTGTCACTGAAGCGGGAAGGGACTGGCTGCTATTGGGCGAAGTGCCGGGGCAGGATCTCCTGTCATCTC
ACCTTGCTCCTGCCGAGAAAGTATCCATCATGGCTGATGCAATGCGGCGGCTGCATACGCTTGATCCGGC
TACCTGCCCATTCGACCACCAAGCGAAACATCGCATCGAGCGAGCACGTACTCGGATGGAAGCCGGTCTT
GTCGATCAGGATGATCTGGACGAAGAGCATCAGGGGCTCGCGCCAGCCGAACTGTTCGCCAGGCTCAAGG
CGAGCATGCCCGACGGCGAGGATCTCGTCGTGACCCATGGCGATGCCTGCTTGCCGAATATCATGGTGGA
AAATGGCCGCTTTTCTGGATTCATCGACTGTGGCCGGCTGGGTGTGGCGGACCGCTATCAGGACATAGCG
TTGGCTACCCGTGATATTGCTGAAGAGCTTGGCGGCGAATGGGCTGACCGCTTCCTCGTGCTTTACGGTA
TCGCCGCTCCCGATTCGCAGCGCATCGCCTTCTATCGCCTTCTTGACGAGTTCTTCTGAGCGGGACTCTG
GGGTTCGAAATGACCGACCAAGCGACGCCCAACCTGCCATCACGAGATTTCGATTCCACCGCCGCCTTCT
ATGAAAGGTTGGGCTTCGGAATCGTTTTCCGGGACGCCGGCTGGATGATCCTCCAGCGCGGGGATCTCAT
GCTGGAGTTCTTCGCCCACCCTAGGGGGAGGCTAACTGAAACACGGAAGGAGACAATACCGGAAGGAACC
CGCGCTATGACGGCAATAAAAAGACAGAATAAAACGCACGGTGTTGGGTCGTTTGTTCATAAACGCGGGG
TTCGGTCCCAGGGCTGGCACTCTGTCGATACCCCACCGAGACCCCATTGGGGCCAATACGCCCGCGTTTC
TTCCTTTTCCCCACCCCACCCCCCAAGTTCGGGTGAAGGCCCAGGGCTCGCAGCCAACGTCGGGGCGGCA
GGCCCTGCCATAGCCTCAGGTTACTCATATATACTTTAGATTGATTTAAAACTTCATTTTTAATTTAAAA
GGATCTAGGTGAAGATCCTTTTTGATAATCTCATGACCAAAATCCCTTAACGTGAGTTTTCGTTCCACTG
AGCGTCAGACCCCGTAGAAAAGATCAAAGGATCTTCTTGAGATCCTTTTTTTCTGCGCGTAATCTGCTGC
TTGCAAACAAAAAAACCACCGCTACCAGCGGTGGTTTGTTTGCCGGATCAAGAGCTACCAACTCTTTTTC
CGAAGGTAACTGGCTTCAGCAGAGCGCAGATACCAAATACTGTTCTTCTAGTGTAGCCGTAGTTAGGCCA
CCACTTCAAGAACTCTGTAGCACCGCCTACATACCTCGCTCTGCTAATCCTGTTACCAGTGGCTGCTGCC
AGTGGCGATAAGTCGTGTCTTACCGGGTTGGACTCAAGACGATAGTTACCGGATAAGGCGCAGCGGTCGG
GCTGAACGGGGGGTTCGTGCACACAGCCCAGCTTGGAGCGAACGACCTACACCGAACTGAGATACCTACA
GCGTGAGCTATGAGAAAGCGCCACGCTTCCCGAAGGGAGAAAGGCGGACAGGTATCCGGTAAGCGGCAGG
GTCGGAACAGGAGAGCGCACGAGGGAGCTTCCAGGGGGAAACGCCTGGTATCTTTATAGTCCTGTCGGGT
TTCGCCACCTCTGACTTGAGCGTCGATTTTTGTGATGCTCGTCAGGGGGGCGGAGCCTATGGAAAAACGC
CAGCAACGCGGCCTTTTTACGGTTCCTGGCCTTTTGCTGGCCTTTTGCTCACATGTTCTTTCCTGCGTTA
TCCCCTGATTCTGTGGATAACCGTATTACCGCCATGCATTAGT
Features (pLannotate 1.2.2; 15 found; start..end, strand, type, name):
     57..360     +  enhancer       CMV enhancer: human cytomegalovirus immediate early enhancer
    361..564     +  promoter       CMV promoter: human cytomegalovirus (CMV) immediate early promoter
    654..1601    +  CDS            iRFP713: iRFP713 is a basic (constitutively fluorescent) near ir fluorescent protein published in 2011, derived from Rhodopseudomonas palustris. It has low acid sensitivity. It requires the cofactor biliverdin for fluorescence.
   1602..1649    +  misc_feature   MCS (fragment): multiple cloning site
   1674..1979    +  CDS            P4M: high-affinity phosphatidylinositol 4-phosphate binding module of SidM (DrrA) from Legionella pneumophila (Hammond et al., 2014)
   2005..2089    +  CDS            large T antigen (fragment): large T antigen from SV40 (simian virus 40)
   2112..2233    +  polyA_signal   SV40 poly(A) signal: SV40 polyadenylation signal
   2267..2695    -  rep_origin     f1 ori (sequence partly withheld): f1 bacteriophage origin of replication; arrow indicates direction of (+) strand synthesis
   2722..2826    +  promoter       AmpR promoter: bla
   2828..3185    +  promoter       SV40 promoter: SV40 enhancer and early promoter
   3220..4014    +  CDS            NeoR/KanR: aminoglycoside phosphotransferase from Tn5; aph(3')-II (or nptII); confers resistance to neomycin, kanamycin, and G418 (Geneticin®)
   4035..4187    +  CDS            ble (fragment): BLE_KLEPN - Experimental evidence at protein level: Swiss-Prot protein existence level 1. Binding protein with a strong affinity to the bleomycin family of antibiotics. Binds to CL990; an antimitotic-antibiotic compound. From Klebsiella pneumoniae.
   4246..4293    +  polyA_signal   HSV TK poly(A) signal: herpes simplex virus thymidine kinase polyadenylation signal (Cole and Stacy, 1985)
   4384..4400    -  polyA_signal   bGH poly(A) signal (fragment): bovine growth hormone polyadenylation signal
   4622..5210    +  rep_origin     ori: high-copy-number ColE1/pMB1/pBR322/pUC origin of replication
