[The description below was written by a language model from this plasmid's Addgene catalogue record and pLannotate feature annotations shown in this document.]
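Description:
NES-iRFP-P4Mx1 is a mammalian expression plasmid of 5,328 bp built on the piRFP-C1 backbone, a C1-style vector in which the fluorescent protein sits upstream of the cloning site so that inserts are fused to its C-terminus. It encodes a genetically encoded biosensor for the lipid phosphatidylinositol 4-phosphate (PI4P). In bacteria it replicates from a high-copy ColE1/pUC-type origin and is selected with kanamycin. The NeoR/KanR gene (Tn5 aminoglycoside phosphotransferase) is preceded by both a bacterial bla promoter and the SV40 enhancer/early promoter and is followed by the HSV TK polyadenylation signal, so the same marker can also confer G418 resistance in mammalian cells. An f1 origin is also present. The short large T antigen, ble and bGH poly(A) fragments in the annotation are partial matches, probably backbone remnants rather than functional parts.

The payload is a single fusion protein driven by the CMV immediate-early enhancer and promoter and terminated by the SV40 poly(A) signal. According to the insert name, it consists of residues 32–44 of Xenopus laevis map2k1.L, then the near-infrared fluorescent protein iRFP713, a linker derived from the residual multiple cloning site, and one copy of the P4M domain (residues 546–647 of Legionella pneumophila SidM/DrrA). The map2k1 segment is not annotated in the feature tables; the "NES" in the construct name indicates that it serves as a nuclear export signal, which would keep unbound probe out of the nucleus. P4M binds PI4P with high affinity, so the fluorescent fusion is recruited to PI4P-containing membranes, and iRFP713 fluorescence requires biliverdin as a cofactor. The far-red emission should allow the probe to be imaged alongside green and red reporters in live cells. The depositor and sequencing-derived records carry the same features, offset by only four bases.
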