Addgene plasmid #108144: NES-iRFP-P4Mx1
Purpose: PI4P biosensor
Depositing lab: Gerry Hammond. Depositing organization: University of Pittsburgh (University, School of Medicine, and Cancer Institute). Publication: SAC1 degrades its lipid substrate PtdIns4P in the endoplasmic reticulum to maintain a steep chemical gradient with donor membranes. Zewe JP, Wills RC, Sangappa S, Goulden BD, Hammond GR. Elife. 2018 Feb 20;7. pii: 35588. doi: 10.7554/eLife.35588. 35588 PubMed 29461204.
Backbone
  Vector backbone: piRFP-C1
  Vector type: Mammalian Expression
Growth in bacteria
  Bacterial resistance: Kanamycin, 50 μg/mL
  Growth temperature: 37°C
  Growth strain: DH5alpha
  Copy number: High Copy
Gene/Insert
  Gene/Insert name: X.leavis map2k1.L(32-44):iRFP:L. penomophila SidM(546-647)
  Promoter: CMV
  Cloning method: Gibson Cloning
Terms and licenses: Academic/Nonprofit Terms; Industry Terms: Not Available to Industry
How to cite: NES-iRFP-P4Mx1 was a gift from Gerry Hammond (Addgene plasmid # 108144 ; http://n2t.net/addgene:108144 ; RRID:Addgene_108144)
